Addgene plasmid #211870: pGS374_tdTomato-2xGCN4-T2A-BSD Lenti
Purpose: 2xGCN4pep transgene expression
Depositing lab: Iain Cheeseman. Depositing organization: Whitehead Institute for Biomedical Research.
Backbone
  Vector backbone: pLenti
  Vector type: Lentiviral
  Selectable markers: Blasticidin
Growth in bacteria
  Bacterial resistance: Ampicillin, 100 μg/mL
  Growth temperature: 37°C
  Growth strain: NEB Stable
  Copy number: High Copy
Gene/Insert
  Gene/Insert name: 2xGCN4pep
  Species: Synthetic
  Mutation: N/A
  Cloning method: Restriction Enzyme; 5′ cloning site Unknown (unknown if destroyed)
Terms and licenses: Academic/Nonprofit Terms; Industry Terms: Not Available to Industry
How to cite: pGS374_tdTomato-2xGCN4-T2A-BSD Lenti was a gift from Iain Cheeseman (Addgene plasmid # 211870 ; http://n2t.net/addgene:211870 ; RRID:Addgene_211870)
