[The description below was written by a language model from this plasmid's Addgene catalogue record and pLannotate feature annotations shown in this document.]
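Description:
pGS374_tdTomato-2xGCN4-T2A-BSD Lenti is a lentiviral transfer plasmid built on a pLenti backbone for stable expression of a fluorescent protein carrying GCN4 peptide epitopes in mammalian cells. It is maintained in E. coli through a high-copy ColE1/pUC-type origin and an ampicillin resistance gene. The backbone also carries an f1 origin, an SV40 origin and lac/lacZα remnants left over from the parental cloning vector. The viral portion has a third-generation style layout. An RSV promoter drives a truncated HIV-1 5' LTR, followed by the Ψ packaging signal with a partial gag sequence, the Rev response element and a cPPT/CTS. A self-inactivating ΔU3 3' LTR and an SV40 polyadenylation signal close the genome. Packaging functions would therefore have to be provided in trans. A fragment of a U6 promoter is annotated upstream of the cPPT, but no associated small-RNA cassette is listed.

The payload is a single open reading frame driven by the EF-1α core promoter. The tdTomato coding sequence comes first. It is followed by a short linker region, in which the annotation software detects a partial TEV/His-type tag and an S-Tag, and then by the synthetic 2xGCN4 peptide insert. Only one GCN4-derived fragment is explicitly annotated. According to the construct name, a T2A self-cleaving peptide then separates this fusion from blasticidin S deaminase, although the T2A itself is not called in the feature table. This arrangement lets one transcript yield both the tagged red reporter and the blasticidin selection marker. A WPRE downstream enhances transcript expression. The stated purpose is 2xGCN4 peptide transgene expression. The record does not describe the downstream application, though such peptide repeats are commonly used as epitopes for scFv-based recruitment or detection systems such as SunTag.
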