Features (pLannotate 1.2.2; 31 found; start..end, strand, type, name):
     92..113     +  protein_bind   CAP binding site: CAP binding activates transcription in the presence of cAMP. E. coli catabolite activator protein
    128..158     +  promoter       lac promoter: promoter for the E. coli lac operon
    166..182     +  protein_bind   lac operator: The lac repressor binds to the lac operator to inhibit transcription in E. coli. This inhibition can be relieved by adding lactose or isopropyl-β-D-thiogalactopyranoside (IPTG). lac repressor encoded by lacI
    227..245     +  promoter       T3 promoter: promoter for bacteriophage T3 RNA polymerase
    273..499     +  promoter       RSV promoter: Rous sarcoma virus enhancer/promoter
    500..680     +  LTR            5' LTR (truncated): truncated 5' long terminal repeat (LTR) from HIV-1
    727..852     +  misc_feature   HIV-1 Ψ: packaging signal of human immunodeficiency virus type 1
    836..1174    +  CDS            HIV-1 gag (fragment): gag protein from human immunodeficiency virus 1; gag
   1349..1582    +  misc_feature   RRE: The Rev response element (RRE) of HIV-1 allows for Rev-dependent mRNA export from the nucleus to the cytoplasm.
   1959..1985    +  CDS            Rev (fragment): human immunodeficiency virus 1 (HIV-1) Rev protein; rev; enhances nuclear export of unspliced and incompletely spliced viral mRNAs
   1989..2169    +  promoter       U6 promoter (fragment): RNA polymerase III promoter for human U6 snRNA
   2210..2327    +  misc_feature   cPPT/CTS: central polypurine tract and central termination sequence of HIV-1
   2399..2610    +  promoter       EF-1α core promoter: core promoter for human elongation factor EF-1α
   2643..4070    +  CDS            tdTomato: tdTomato is a basic (constitutively fluorescent) orange fluorescent protein published in 2004, derived from Discosoma sp.. It is reported to be a somewhat slowly-maturing tandem dimer with low acid sensitivity.
   4097..4115    +  misc_feature   MCS (fragment): pBluescript multiple cloning site
   4116..4135    +  CDS            capTEV™ (fragment): composite tag for in vivo biotinylation, TEV protease cleavage, and 6xHis tagging
   4149..4193    +  CDS            S-Tag: affinity and epitope tag derived from pancreatic ribonuclease A
   4230..4295    +  CDS            GCN4 (fragment): GCN4_YEAST - Also known as AAS101 From Saccharomyces cerevisiae (strain ATCC 204508 / S288c) (Baker's yeast).
   4455..4853    +  CDS            BSD: blasticidin S deaminase; Aspergillus terreus BSD; confers resistance to blasticidin
   4899..5487    +  misc_feature   WPRE: woodchuck hepatitis virus posttranscriptional regulatory element
   5538..5557    +  misc_feature   cPPT/CTS (fragment): central polypurine tract and central termination sequence of HIV-1
   5559..5792    +  LTR            3' LTR (ΔU3): self-inactivating 3' long terminal repeat (LTR) from HIV-1
   5870..5991    +  polyA_signal   SV40 poly(A) signal: SV40 polyadenylation signal
   6031..6166    +  rep_origin     SV40 ori: SV40 origin of replication
   6187..6205    -  promoter       T7 promoter: promoter for bacteriophage T7 RNA polymerase
   6213..6368    +  CDS            lacZα (fragment): LacZα fragment of β-galactosidase; lacZ fragment
   6373..6801    +  rep_origin     f1 ori (sequence partly withheld): f1 bacteriophage origin of replication; arrow indicates direction of (+) strand synthesis
   6854..6958    +  promoter       AmpR promoter: bla
   6959..7819    +  CDS            AmpR: β-lactamase; bla; confers resistance to ampicillin, carbenicillin, and related antibiotics
   7990..8578    +  rep_origin     ori: high-copy-number ColE1/pMB1/pBR322/pUC origin of replication
   8761..79      +  CDS            lacI (fragment) (across the origin): lac repressor; lacI; The lac repressor binds to the lac operator to inhibit transcription in E. coli. This inhibition can be relieved by adding lactose or isopropyl-β-D-thiogalactopyranoside (IPTG).
>Addgene plasmid #211870 | pGS374_tdTomato-2xGCN4-T2A-BSD Lenti | addgene full sequence | sequence record 424811 | Addgene NGS Result
AACCGCCTCTCCCCGCGCGTTGGCCGATTCATTAATGCAGCTGGCACGACAGGTTTCCCGACTGGAAAGC
GGGCAGTGAGCGCAACGCAATTAATGTGAGTTAGCTCACTCATTAGGCACCCCAGGCTTTACACTTTATG
CTTCCGGCTCGTATGTTGTGTGGAATTGTGAGCGGATAACAATTTCACACAGGAAACAGCTATGACCATG
ATTACGCCAAGCGCGCAATTAACCCTCACTAAAGGGAACAAAAGCTGGAGCTGCAAGCTTAATGTAGTCT
TATGCAATACTCTTGTAGTCTTGCAACATGGTAACGATGAGTTAGCAACATGCCTTACAAGGAGAGAAAA
AGCACCGTGCATGCCGATTGGTGGAAGTAAGGTGGTACGATCGTGCCTTATTAGGAAGGCAACAGACGGG
TCTGACATGGATTGGACGAACCACTGAATTGCCGCATTGCAGAGATATTGTATTTAAGTGCCTAGCTCGA
TACATAAACGGGTCTCTCTGGTTAGACCAGATCTGAGCCTGGGAGCTCTCTGGCTAACTAGGGAACCCAC
TGCTTAAGCCTCAATAAAGCTTGCCTTGAGTGCTTCAAGTAGTGTGTGCCCGTCTGTTGTGTGACTCTGG
TAACTAGAGATCCCTCAGACCCTTTTAGTCAGTGTGGAAAATCTCTAGCAGTGGCGCCCGAACAGGGACT
TGAAAGCGAAAGGGAAACCAGAGGAGCTCTCTCGACGCAGGACTCGGCTTGCTGAAGCGCGCACGGCAAG
AGGCGAGGGGCGGCGACTGGTGAGTACGCCAAAAATTTTGACTAGCGGAGGCTAGAAGGAGAGAGATGGG
TGCGAGAGCGTCAGTATTAAGCGGGGGAGAATTAGATCGCGATGGGAAAAAATTCGGTTAAGGCCAGGGG
GAAAGAAAAAATATAAATTAAAACATATAGTATGGGCAAGCAGGGAGCTAGAACGATTCGCAGTTAATCC
TGGCCTGTTAGAAACATCAGAAGGCTGTAGACAAATACTGGGACAGCTACAACCATCCCTTCAGACAGGA
TCAGAAGAACTTAGATCATTATATAATACAGTAGCAACCCTCTATTGTGTGCATCAAAGGATAGAGATAA
AAGACACCAAGGAAGCTTTAGACAAGATAGAGGAAGAGCAAAACAAAAGTAAGACCACCGCACAGCAAGC
GGCCGGCCGCTGATCTTCAGACCTGGAGGAGGAGATATGAGGGACAATTGGAGAAGTGAATTATATAAAT
ATAAAGTAGTAAAAATTGAACCATTAGGAGTAGCACCCACCAAGGCAAAGAGAAGAGTGGTGCAGAGAGA
AAAAAGAGCAGTGGGAATAGGAGCTTTGTTCCTTGGGTTCTTGGGAGCAGCAGGAAGCACTATGGGCGCA
GCGTCAATGACGCTGACGGTACAGGCCAGACAATTATTGTCTGGTATAGTGCAGCAGCAGAACAATTTGC
TGAGGGCTATTGAGGCGCAACAGCATCTGTTGCAACTCACAGTCTGGGGCATCAAGCAGCTCCAGGCAAG
AATCCTGGCTGTGGAAAGATACCTAAAGGATCAACAGCTCCTGGGGATTTGGGGTTGCTCTGGAAAACTC
ATTTGCACCACTGCTGTGCCTTGGAATGCTAGTTGGAGTAATAAATCTCTGGAACAGATTTGGAATCACA
CGACCTGGATGGAGTGGGACAGAGAAATTAACAATTACACAAGCTTAATACACTCCTTAATTGAAGAATC
GCAAAACCAGCAAGAAAAGAATGAACAAGAATTATTGGAATTAGATAAATGGGCAAGTTTGTGGAATTGG
TTTAACATAACAAATTGGCTGTGGTATATAAAATTATTCATAATGATAGTAGGAGGCTTGGTAGGTTTAA
GAATAGTTTTTGCTGTACTTTCTATAGTGAATAGAGTTAGGCAGGGATATTCACCATTATCGTTTCAGAC
CCACCTCCCAACCCCGAGGGGACCCAGAGAGGGCCTATTTCCCATGATTCCTTCATATTTGCATATACGA
TACAAGGCTGTTAGAGAGATAATTAGAATTAATTTGACTGTAAACACAAAGATATTAGTACAAAATACGT
GACGTAGAAAGTAATAATTTCTTGGGTAGTTTGCAGTTTTAAAATTATGTTTTAAAATGGACTATCATAA
ATTCTAGATCTTGAGACAAATGGCAGTATTCATCCACAATTTTAAAAGAAAAGGGGGGATTGGGGGGTAC
AGTGCAGGGGAAAGAATAGTAGACATAATAGCAACAGACATACAAACTAAAGAATTACAAAAACAAATTA
CAAAAATTCAAAATTTTCGGGTTTATTACAGGGACAGCAGAGATCCACTTTGGCGCCGGCTCGTCGAGTG
GCTCCGGTGCCCGTCAGTGGGCAGAGCGCACATCGCCCACAGTCCCCGAGAAGTTGGGGGGAGGGGTCGG
CAATTGAACCGGTGCCTAGAGAAGGTGGCGCGGGGTAAACTGGGAAAGTGATGTCGTGTACTGGCTCCGC
CTTTTTCCCGAGGGTGGGGGAGAACCGTATATAAGTGCAGTAGTCGCCGTGAACGTTCTTTTTCGCAACG
GGTTTGCCGCCAGAACACAGGTGTCGTGACGCGGGATCCGATATCCGCCACCATGGTGAGCAAGGGCGAG
GAGGTCATCAAAGAGTTCATGCGCTTCAAGGTGCGCATGGAGGGCTCCATGAACGGCCACGAGTTCGAGA
TCGAGGGCGAGGGCGAGGGCCGCCCCTACGAGGGCACCCAGACCGCCAAGCTGAAGGTGACCAAGGGCGG
CCCCCTGCCCTTCGCCTGGGACATCCTGTCCCCCCAGTTCATGTACGGCTCCAAGGCGTACGTGAAGCAC
CCCGCCGACATCCCCGATTACAAGAAGCTGTCCTTCCCCGAGGGCTTCAAGTGGGAGCGCGTGATGAACT
TCGAGGACGGCGGTCTGGTGACCGTGACCCAGGACTCCTCCCTGCAGGACGGCACGCTGATCTACAAGGT
GAAGATGCGCGGCACCAACTTCCCCCCCGACGGCCCCGTAATGCAGAAGAAGACCATGGGCTGGGAGGCC
TCCACCGAGCGCCTGTACCCCCGCGACGGCGTGCTGAAGGGCGAGATCCACCAGGCCCTGAAGCTGAAGG
ACGGCGGCCACTACCTGGTGGAGTTCAAGACCATCTACATGGCCAAGAAGCCCGTGCAACTGCCCGGCTA
CTACTACGTGGACACCAAGCTGGACATCACCTCCCACAACGAGGACTACACCATCGTGGAACAGTACGAG
CGCTCCGAGGGCCGCCACCACCTGTTCCTGGGGCATGGCACCGGCAGCACCGGCAGCGGCAGCTCCGGCA
CCGCCTCCTCCGAGGACAACAACATGGCCGTCATCAAAGAGTTCATGCGCTTCAAGGTGCGCATGGAGGG
CTCCATGAACGGCCACGAGTTCGAGATCGAGGGCGAGGGCGAGGGCCGCCCCTACGAGGGCACCCAGACC
GCCAAGCTGAAGGTGACCAAGGGCGGCCCCCTGCCCTTCGCCTGGGACATCCTGTCCCCCCAGTTCATGT
ACGGCTCCAAGGCGTACGTGAAGCACCCCGCCGACATCCCCGATTACAAGAAGCTGTCCTTCCCCGAGGG
CTTCAAGTGGGAGCGCGTGATGAACTTCGAGGACGGCGGTCTGGTGACCGTGACCCAGGACTCCTCCCTG
CAGGACGGCACGCTGATCTACAAGGTGAAGATGCGCGGCACCAACTTCCCCCCCGACGGCCCCGTAATGC
AGAAGAAGACCATGGGCTGGGAGGCCTCCACCGAGCGCCCGTACCCCCGCGACGGCGTGCTGAAGGGCGA
GATCCACCAGGCCCTGAAGCTGAAGGACGGCGGCCACTACCTGGTGGAGTTCAAGACCATCTACATGGCC
AAGAAGCCCGTGCAACTGCCCGGCTACTACTACGTGGACACCAAGCTGGACATCACCTCCCACAACGAGG
ACTACACCATCGTGGAACAGTACGAGCGCTCCGAGGGCCGCCACCACCTGTTCCTGTACGGCATGGACGA
GCTGTACAAGACCGGAGGGGATCGGTGGAGCTCCACCGGTGGCGGCCGCTCTAGAGAGAATCTTTATTTT
CAGGGCGCCGCCAAATTCAAAGAAACCGCTGCTGCTAAATTCGAACGCCAGCACATGGACAGCGGAGGTG
GAGGTACTAGTCTCGAGGGTTCTGGAGGATTGTTGCCCAAAAACTACCACTTGGAGAACGAGGTCGCAAG
GTTGAAAAAATTGGTCGGTGAGCGTGGCGGCTCAGGCGGCCTTCTTCCAAAAAATTATCATCTTGAAAAT
GAAGTTGCTAGACTTAAAAAACTTGTTGGAGAAAGAGGCGGGAGCGGTGAATTCGAGGGCAGAGGAAGTC
TTCTAACATGCGGTGACGTGGAGGAGAATCCCGGCCCTATCGATATGGCCAAGCCTTTGTCTCAAGAAGA
ATCCACCCTCATTGAAAGAGCAACGGCTACAATCAACAGCATCCCCATCTCTGAAGACTACAGCGTCGCC
AGCGCAGCTCTCTCTAGCGACGGCCGCATCTTCACTGGTGTCAATGTATATCATTTTACTGGGGGACCTT
GTGCAGAACTCGTGGTGCTGGGCACTGCTGCTGCTGCGGCAGCTGGCAACCTGACTTGTATCGTCGCGAT
CGGAAATGAGAACAGGGGCATCTTGAGCCCCTGCGGACGGTGCCGACAGGTGCTTCTCGATCTGCATCCT
GGGATCAAAGCCATAGTGAAGGACAGTGATGGACAGCCGACGGCAGTTGGGATTCGTGAATTGCTGCCCT
CTGGTTATGTGTGGGAGGGCTAAGGTACCACTAGTCCCGGGATGCATAGCGCTACGCGTTAAGTCGACAA
TCAACCTCTGGATTACAAAATTTGTGAAAGATTGACTGGTATTCTTAACTATGTTGCTCCTTTTACGCTA
TGTGGATACGCTGCTTTAATGCCTTTGTATCATGCTATTGCTTCCCGTATGGCTTTCATTTTCTCCTCCT
TGTATAAATCCTGGTTGCTGTCTCTTTATGAGGAGTTGTGGCCCGTTGTCAGGCAACGTGGCGTGGTGTG
CACTGTGTTTGCTGACGCAACCCCCACTGGTTGGGGCATTGCCACCACCTGTCAGCTCCTTTCCGGGACT
TTCGCTTTCCCCCTCCCTATTGCCACGGCGGAACTCATCGCCGCCTGCCTTGCCCGCTGCTGGACAGGGG
CTCGGCTGTTGGGCACTGACAATTCCGTGGTGTTGTCGGGGAAATCATCGTCCTTTCCTTGGCTGCTCGC
CTGTGTTGCCACCTGGATTCTGCGCGGGACGTCCTTCTGCTACGTCCCTTCGGCCCTCAATCCAGCGGAC
CTTCCTTCCCGCGGCCTGCTGCCGGCTCTGCGGCCTCTTCCGCGTCTTCGCCTTCGCCCTCAGACGAGTC
GGATCTCCCTTTGGGCCGCCTCCCCGCGTCGACTTTAAGACCAATGACTTACAAGGCAGCTGTAGATCTT
AGCCACTTTTTAAAAGAAAAGGGGGGACTGGAAGGGCTAATTCACTCCCAACGAAGACAAGATCTGCTTT
TTGCTTGTACTGGGTCTCTCTGGTTAGACCAGATCTGAGCCTGGGAGCTCTCTGGCTAACTAGGGAACCC
ACTGCTTAAGCCTCAATAAAGCTTGCCTTGAGTGCTTCAAGTAGTGTGTGCCCGTCTGTTGTGTGACTCT
GGTAACTAGAGATCCCTCAGACCCTTTTAGTCAGTGTGGAAAATCTCTAGCAGTACGTATAGTAGTTCAT
GTCATCTTATTATTCAGTATTTATAACTTGCAAAGAAATGAATATCAGAGAGTGAGAGGAACTTGTTTAT
TGCAGCTTATAATGGTTACAAATAAAGCAATAGCATCACAAATTTCACAAATAAAGCATTTTTTTCACTG
CATTCTAGTTGTGGTTTGTCCAAACTCATCAATGTATCTTATCATGTCTGGCTCTAGCTATCCCGCCCCT
AACTCCGCCCATCCCGCCCCTAACTCCGCCCAGTTCCGCCCATTCTCCGCCCCATGGCTGACTAATTTTT
TTTATTTATGCAGAGGCCGAGGCCGCCTCGGCCTCTGAGCTATTCCAGAAGTAGTGAGGAGGCTTTTTTG
GAGGCCTAGGGACGTACCCAATTCGCCCTATAGTGAGTCGTATTACGCGCGCTCACTGGCCGTCGTTTTA
CAACGTCGTGACTGGGAAAACCCTGGCGTTACCCAACTTAATCGCCTTGCAGCACATCCCCCTTTCGCCA
GCTGGCGTAATAGCGAAGAGGCCCGCACCGATCGCCCTTCCCAACAGTTGCGCAGCCTGAATGGCGAATG
GG
[124 nt withheld, positions 6373-6496]
C
[91 nt withheld, positions 6498-6588]
A
[49 nt withheld, positions 6590-6638]
CCTTTGACGTTGGAGTCCACGTTCTTT
[37 nt withheld, positions 6666-6702]
ACCCTATCTCGGTCTATTCTTTTGATTTATAAGGGATTTTGCCGATTTCGGCCTATTGGTTAAAAAATGA
GCTGATTTAACAAAAATTTAACGCGAATTTTAACAAAATATTAACGCTTACAATTTAGGTGGCACTTTTC
GGGGAAATGTGCGCGGAACCCCTATTTGTTTATTTTTCTAAATACATTCAAATATGTATCCGCTCATGAG
ACAATAACCCTGATAAATGCTTCAATAATATTGAAAAAGGAAGAGTATGAGTATTCAACATTTCCGTGTC
GCCCTTATTCCCTTTTTTGCGGCATTTTGCCTTCCTGTTTTTGCTCACCCAGAAACGCTGGTGAAAGTAA
AAGATGCTGAAGATCAGTTGGGTGCACGAGTGGGTTACATCGAACTGGATCTCAACAGCGGTAAGATCCT
TGAGAGTTTTCGCCCCGAAGAACGTTTTCCAATGATGAGCACTTTTAAAGTTCTGCTATGTGGCGCGGTA
TTATCCCGTATTGACGCCGGGCAAGAGCAACTCGGTCGCCGCATACACTATTCTCAGAATGACTTGGTTG
AGTACTCACCAGTCACAGAAAAGCATCTTACGGATGGCATGACAGTAAGAGAATTATGCAGTGCTGCCAT
AACCATGAGTGATAACACTGCGGCCAACTTACTTCTGACAACGATCGGAGGACCGAAGGAGCTAACCGCT
TTTTTGCACAACATGGGGGATCATGTAACTCGCCTTGATCGTTGGGAACCGGAGCTGAATGAAGCCATAC
CAAACGACGAGCGTGACACCACGATGCCTGTAGCAATGGCAACAACGTTGCGCAAACTATTAACTGGCGA
ACTACTTACTCTAGCTTCCCGGCAACAATTAATAGACTGGATGGAGGCGGATAAAGTTGCAGGACCACTT
CTGCGCTCGGCCCTTCCGGCTGGCTGGTTTATTGCTGATAAATCTGGAGCCGGTGAGCGTGGGTCTCGCG
GTATCATTGCAGCACTGGGGCCAGATGGTAAGCCCTCCCGTATCGTAGTTATCTACACGACGGGGAGTCA
GGCAACTATGGATGAACGAAATAGACAGATCGCTGAGATAGGTGCCTCACTGATTAAGCATTGGTAACTG
TCAGACCAAGTTTACTCATATATACTTTAGATTGATTTAAAACTTCATTTTTAATTTAAAAGGATCTAGG
TGAAGATCCTTTTTGATAATCTCATGACCAAAATCCCTTAACGTGAGTTTTCGTTCCACTGAGCGTCAGA
CCCCGTAGAAAAGATCAAAGGATCTTCTTGAGATCCTTTTTTTCTGCGCGTAATCTGCTGCTTGCAAACA
AAAAAACCACCGCTACCAGCGGTGGTTTGTTTGCCGGATCAAGAGCTACCAACTCTTTTTCCGAAGGTAA
CTGGCTTCAGCAGAGCGCAGATACCAAATACTGTTCTTCTAGTGTAGCCGTAGTTAGGCCACCACTTCAA
GAACTCTGTAGCACCGCCTACATACCTCGCTCTGCTAATCCTGTTACCAGTGGCTGCTGCCAGTGGCGAT
AAGTCGTGTCTTACCGGGTTGGACTCAAGACGATAGTTACCGGATAAGGCGCAGCGGTCGGGCTGAACGG
GGGGTTCGTGCACACAGCCCAGCTTGGAGCGAACGACCTACACCGAACTGAGATACCTACAGCGTGAGCT
ATGAGAAAGCGCCACGCTTCCCGAAGGGAGAAAGGCGGACAGGTATCCGGTAAGCGGCAGGGTCGGAACA
GGAGAGCGCACGAGGGAGCTTCCAGGGGGAAACGCCTGGTATCTTTATAGTCCTGTCGGGTTTCGCCACC
TCTGACTTGAGCGTCGATTTTTGTGATGCTCGTCAGGGGGGCGGAGCCTATGGAAAAACGCCAGCAACGC
GGCCTTTTTACGGTTCCTGGCCTTTTGCTGGCCTTTTGCTCACATGTTCTTTCCTGCGTTATCCCCTGAT
TCTGTGGATAACCGTATTACCGCCTTTGAGTGAGCTGATACCGCTCGCCGCAGCCGAACGACCGAGCGCA
GCGAGTCAGTGAGCGAGGAAGCGGAAGAGCGCCCAATACGCA
